>Addgene plasmid #38148 | pPK605 | depositor full sequence | sequence record 48266 | pPK605 sequence 15293 bps
AAATTGTAAACGTTAATATTTTGTTAAAATTCGCGTTAAATTTTTGTTAAATCAGCTCATTTTTTAACCA
ATAGGCCGAAATCGGCAAAATCCCTTATAAATCAAAAGAATAGACCGAGATAGGGT
[37 nt withheld, positions 127-163]
AAAGAACGTGGACTCCAACGTCAAAGG
[49 nt withheld, positions 191-239]
T
[91 nt withheld, positions 241-331]
G
[124 nt withheld, positions 333-456]
CCCATTCGCCATTCAGGCTGCGCAACTGTTGGGAAGGGCGATCGGTGCGGGCCTCTTCGCTATTACGCCA
GCTGGCGAAAGGGGGATGTGCTGCAAGGCGATTAAGTTGGGTAACGCCAGGGTTTTCCCAGTCACGACGT
TGTAAAACGACGGCCAGTGAGCGCGCGTAATACGACTCACTATAGGGCGAATTGGGTACCGGGCCCCCCC
TCGAGGTCGACGGTATCGATAAGCTTCAGTAAAAGAAGTAGAATTTTATAGTTTTTTTTCTGTTTGAAAA
ATTCTCCCCATCAATGTTCTTTCAAATAAATACATCACTAATGCAAAGTATTCTATAACCTCATATCTAA
ATTCTTCAAAATCTTAACATATCTTATCATTGCTTTAAGTCAAACGTAACATTAAAAAAAATGTTTTGGA
AAATGTGTCAAGTCTCTCAAAATTCAGTTTTTTAAACCACTCCTATAGTCCTATAGTCCTATAGTTACCC
ATGAAATCCTTATATATTACTGTAAAATGTTTCAAAAACCATTGGCAAATTGCCAGAACTGAAAATTTCC
GGCAAATTGGGGAACCGGCAAATTGCCAATTTGCTGAATTTGCCGGAAAAACGGTAATTGCCGAAAGTTT
TTGACACGAAAATGGCAAATTGTGGTTTTAAAATTTTTTTTTTTGGAAATTTCAGAATTTCAATTTTAAT
CGGCAAAACTGTAGGCATCCTAAGAATGTTCCTACATCTATTTTGAAAAGTAAGCGAATTCTATGAAAAT
GTCTAAAGAAAATGGGGAAACAATTTCAAAAAGGCACAGTTTCAAGTGTTTCCGAATTATACTAAATCCC
TCTAAAAACTTCCGGCAAATTGATATCCGTAAAAGAGCAAATCCGCATTTTTGCCGAAAATTAAAATTTC
CGACAAATCGGCAAACCGGCAATTTGGCGAAATTTGCCGGAAGGCAATTGCCGCCCACCCCTGTTCCAGA
GGTTCAAACTGGTAGCAAAGCTCAAAATTTCTCAAATTCTCCAATTTTTTTTTGAATTTTGGCAGTGTAC
CAAAATGACATTCAGTCATATTGGTTTATTATAGATTTATTTAGATAAAATCCTAAATGATTCTACCTTT
AAAGATGCCCACTTTAAAAGTAATGACTCAAACTTCAAATTGCTCTAAGATTCTATTGAATTACCATCTT
TTCCTCTCATTTTCTCTCACTGTCTATTTCATCACAAATTCATCCCTCTCTCCCTCTCTTTCTCTCTCCC
TCTCTCTCTTTCTCTTTGCTCATCATCTGTCATTTTGTCCGTTCCTCTCTCTGCGCCCTCAGCGTTCCCC
ACACTCTCTCGCTTCTCTTTTCCTAGACGTCTTCTTTTTTCATCTTCTTCAGCCCTTTTTCGCCATTTTC
CATCTCTGTCAATCATTACGGACGACCCCCATTAATTTTTGGATGTGCTCTGCGAGCAAGAGCACACGGA
ACTCATTTATTTTTTGTTGGAATTTCTTTTTCATTTTAGTTAGTTAAAAGGTTATTCAGTGCAAAAATTG
ATTTTTTGCTCTTTTGGTACATTAGAGGGGTTTGAAAGTTTTCCATAAAAAGGGTTTCCGGAGTAAAAAA
TCTAAAAATTTTTACAAACATTTCCAAAAATTTTGGGAACATATCTTTTCAAAAACTCAAAAAAAAACGC
AAACATCATAAATTTAATCAATTAATTGGATGCGTTCAAATATTTTAAAAATATTTTTGAATTGCATATT
TCTTTACTCATAAAAAAATTATTAATGTTTAAGTAAAAAAAATATTTCAGGATTTTAAACAAAAACTGTA
AATCCCATAAAACAGTGTTATTTTTTAGTTATTTTTAGTAATTATTTGTGAATTAAAAACACATTTTTTT
TCAAAATATTCCTTGAATAAATAAAATTGAAAGTGAATTCAAAATATTTCACCAATTTTACAAAATTTGA
AAATTTGAAAAAATATTTTCTACCAAATTGTGCTCAAAAAATATTATTAAGTTCCCAGGAAATTTATGAT
GAAAACTTGGAATATTTTTGGTAAAATTTTCTCAAAAAATTGAAAGTTGTCAAAAACACACTAACACTAT
ACCTCGCGGCATAGAAAAAACTGGTGGCCGAATTTTTTAAACCAATTTAAATTAAATATATTTTTGCACT
TTGTACAAAAAAATTTGAAGTTCCCAGGAAATTCATACGGAAATATTTTCCAGAACTTTTATAATTTTTA
TTTTAATTCTCAAAATTTACAATAAAAACTTGGAAACCTGAAATTTGCTTAAAGAATAACCCTATCCCCC
ACGGCCTAGAAAATACTGGTGGCCGAATTTTTTCCGCAGCCACACCACCTCTAATCTCCAGAGCACTCTC
CAAAATTCCCATAATCCCCAAAATTTTCAGCTACAACAGCATATATGAAGGCAGAGCAACAACAACAATC
GATCGCACCCGGCTCGGCAACCTTCCCGTCTCAGGTGAGGAAGACGCAGAGAAATGAGAGAGAGAGCGTG
TTTATGCACGCAGTATACTAACTCCTGATATCCAATTTCATATATCGATATGCTTGCTTTCTTTTCTTCT
ACGTTGAAATTGTTTGAACTTTTCTCAAAAAACGCGGATTTTAGAGAGACTTAGAGTTGCTCCAAATAAA
TTTAATTTGCAATTTTGCACTTACTATTAGAATCTACTTTTATAGCGCTAAAATGACCGAATAACACAGT
AGATTTTAAAAGAAAATTTTAAAAATTATTTTTTTGTGCAGTCAAATTTCGCTAGTTTTTGCCACTCATT
TTTGAACATTTGTATATGTGCCTTTCGGTGGTTCAATCAGGGGTGGCACGTGGTGTCAGAGTGTTCCATT
TCGGTTTGATCTACGTTGATCTACAAAAAATGCGGGAGAAGAGACGCAGAGTTCTCAACTGATTTCACAT
GGTTATGAACCAGGGGTGTTCGGCAAATTTGCCGTTTGCCGAGCTGGGCAAATTTTGAGATTTGCCGCAC
ACCCCTTTTATGAACGTGCTGACGTCACATCTTTTTGGACAAAGAATTCCCGCATTTTTTGTATATCAAA
CCGTGATGGGACAGCCTGGCACCACGTGGGGTTGGCGGCAAATGATTTTTTCCGACAAATCGGCAAATTG
GCAAATTGCCGGAATTTAAAGTTTCTGGCAAATTGTTGATTTGCCGAAAAAAAATTTCAAAAAGGCACAG
TTTTAAGTGTTTCCGTCTTATAAAATATTTCTCTAAAAATTTCCGGAAAACGGAAAATTGCCGGAAATAC
AAAGTTTCGTCAAATCGGCAAACCTGCAATTTGCCGAACGGCAACTGCCGCCAACACCTGGTTCCCAAAA
AAGCGTGCACTGTTTGAATATTAAAAAAAAAATTCACACAAAAATAATAAATTGAAATAGGCTAAATTCA
CATCTATGTACAAAAATTGCATGCCAGCACCGGTCAATTTTCTCAATTACTTTTTGTCTATTTTTGCCGA
ACATAATTTGCTGTTTCCTTGGCAGAATACAGAAAACTCTTTTTTTTTTCAGATGCCCCGACCCCCACCG
GTAACCGAACAGGCTATAACCACCGAGGCGGAGCTTCTCGCGAAAAATCAAATTACACCAAATGATGTGC
TAGCTCTTCCAGGAATCACTCAAGGTAAGTGAATATTTGCTCTATTGATAAACGCGCCGTGTACTCCACG
TGGACAAACATATCAAATTTTCAGGATTCCTATGCTCCCCATCGGCAAACGTCTATAACATTGAGTTCAC
CAAATTCCAAATCCGTGACCTCGACACGGAACACGTGCTCTTCGAAATTGCAAAACCGGAAAATGAGACG
GAAGAGAATCTGCAGGCGCAAGCCGAATCGGCAAGATATGTCCGATATCGATTTGCGCCGAATTTTCTGA
AATTAAAGACGGTCGGCGCGACGGTCGAGTTCAAGGTCGGCGATGTGCCGATCACACATTTTCGAATGAT
TGAACGGCACTTTTTCAAGGATCGTTTATTGAAATGCTTTGATTTTGAATTTGGATTCTGTATGCCAAAT
TCGAGAAACAACTGTGAACATATCTATGAATTTCCACAACTTTCACAACAACTCAGTGAGTTTGAAGCGG
GAAAAATTATTTGAGCTCATTTTGTCAATAGAGCGAATTTTCTAGGTTTTTAAAAATAAAATAAATATTG
ACAAAAAGCTGCCCTACAGTAGTTCAAAATGTGAAAACTTGGAGGAAATTCGAGTTTTCTCTGAGAAGTT
TTTGGCGGGTAATTCAAATTTTCTGAGAAAAAAATTAGCCGCGAGAATTCAAATTTTCTGAGAAAATTAT
TTGACGGGAAATTCAAAATTTCTGGAAATGTATTGAACATTTGAGAAATTTTGTTAAAAACTACATTAAA
CCGATAAAAAAGTTCGCAAATTTTTTTTAAGTGCTCATGGTGCATCGAAGAGAAGAATTCTTGCCAAAAC
TAGCCCATGAAATTAAAAATTATCGCGGAAAAAAACTGACTAATTGGAAAGTAAAATGAAATTTGCAAAA
AAAAAATATGTTTTTTTGTTGTAAAATTAAAAAAAAAACTGTATATTTTCAGTGGACGACATGATCAATA
ATCCAAACGAGACCCGCTCCGATAGCTTCTATTTTGTGGAGAATAAGCTCGTAATGCACAATAAGGCCGA
CTACTCGTATGATGCATAATTTCCCGCCGATGGAATAAAACTAATAATTTTTCTCGCAATTTATAGAAAT
CATGTGATTTTCCTACCGCTAAATTTAAAATTTCCTAATTTTTCACTATATTTCTCACAAAATGCATTCC
GAAAACTCTCATTTTTCAGCTTTTCAATACAAATCCCAATAAATGATTTTTCAAATATAATGTTCTCAAT
TGATATGTTTTATTTGAATGTTGGAAAAAACCATAAAATTAAAAAAAACTTGAATTATTCAAAAATAATT
CGGCCCTTTTACAAAAAATTATCATAAAAATTAAATTTGGAAAATCTGTGATTTGTCGCTTTGCCGGAAG
TTTCCAATTCCGGCAACTAACCGATTTGCCGATTAGCTAGAAATTTCAATTCCGACAATGTGCCGCTTTG
CCGATTTGCCGGAAATTTCCAATTCCGGCAATTAACGGACTTGCCGATTAGCTAGAAATTTAACTTTAGA
TAAAACTTCTCAACAAAATCAAATTGGAAAGTCAGCGATTTGCCGCTTTGCCGGAAGTTTTCAGTTCCGG
CATCTAACCGATTTGCCGATTTGCCAAAAATGTCAATTCCGAAAAACTGCCGATTTGCCGCTTTGTCGGA
AATTTCAATTCCGACAAATTGCCGATTTGCCGATTTGCCGAACATTCCAATTCCGACCATTTGTCGATTT
GCCGGAAGTTACCAATTCCGGCAACTAACGGATTTGCCGATTTGCCGGAAAAAAATTGTTTGTCGCCAAC
CCTGATTTAAATGACTAATCATGTTGCAAAAGATAACTGCTTGCATCAAAAATCCGATCATTGGCATTCC
CAACATCTTCTTCATCCAAAACACCACCCTTTTCTTCCACTAATCATGAATTCCCGACCAATTGTTATCA
GTAGGAGAAGCCTCCTTTTATCTCATTATCAGCAATTGCCTTCTTCTTCTTCTTCTTTGAATACCATTTG
AATGGAGATATCATTTACATAAATCTGCCGCCGAGATTGTGAAGCAGGAGGAAAAGCTGAAGATACTGAT
ATTATATGTATATTTCATTATTCTTTTTCCACAAAATTTTCCGACATTTAATTCCACTTCACTTTCATCG
TCTCTTTTTCCCCCATTGTCGCCCCCACTCATTTGTCTTCTTCTTCAAATACGGGTCAATCACTTTCCGT
TTTTTATTCATTTTTTGTTATGTTCGGCTTAACAAATTTGAAGTATTGTTAAAATTCTCTAGAGCGGCCG
CCACCGCGGTGGCGGCCGCGCGGAAGATCTGGAAGTAAAATATTGTAATATTTTCCCTAAATTTCACTTA
AAAATAAGGATTTTTGCAACGTAAAACCTCAAAAATTCGCTGAAATTGACGATTTTTGTTCAAAATTTTG
AAAAACAGGGTTAATTTTAGCTGAAAATCTTCAATTTTGCCAGAAATTGGCTTTTTTTCCGTCGCCACAC
GGAGAACTTGCCAAAAATGAAGACTTTTAGCCAATTTAGCCCTGAAAATTCGAGTTTTGGGCGATTTTTG
GTCTGAGAAGCCGTTTTCGCAGTATATTATATTTTCTCGTTAAATTTCATTTTAAAATAAACATTTTGAA
CGTATAACCCCAAAAATTCGCTGCGCAATGGATGATTTTTGTCCAAAGTTTTGATAATTTTAGCTAAAAA
CCTCGAATTTTGGCAATTTTTCGTGCCGCATCGGCCGAAAGTTGACTTTTTTTGGAATTATCATAATTTA
ATGCACATTTTGGTAGTTTATCTCACATAATCTGTCTGCAGGCGGGAAAAATTTGAGATAAACTACTAAA
AGATGCAAAACAAGGATGATAATTCCAGAAAATCAACTTCGGACCGTCTCGACACGGAAAATTGAGCGAA
ATTGGAGTTTTAAAATGATTTAGCCCTGAAAATTCGAGAAATTTAGGCGGTTTTGGGTCTGAAAAGGCGT
TTTCGCAGTATTTTCTCGCTAAATTTCATTTATTATCACATAATATCAGTACTTAGGCGAATATCTTGTA
GAAATGTTGGTTTTGTTCGATAATTCTCTACTTTTAGAGTCGATTCACGAGAAAATGTTGCACCATCTTA
CTTTTTTCCCTTGTAAAACATAGATTCTTCTGTACAATGAAAGAGAACACAATTTCTTCGTGAAGCAACT
CAAAAAGTAGAGAAAATTCGAACAAAACCCAACATTTCTACAAGATATTCGTCTAAATAGTGATATAATG
TGTTAATAAGCATATTTTAAATGAAATTTAGCGAAAAAACTGCGAAAATTTGTCAAAAAAGCGAATTTCC
ATCCGATCAGCAGATCTCTAAAAGTTACATAAAATTGAAAGTTTTGTGGGGAAATTGTTTTAAAACACGC
CTATGGTAATACGAGAACATAAAATTCTGAGAATGCGTATTACACAACATATTCGACGCGCAAAATATAA
CTATATCTCGTAGCGAAAACTACAGTAATCCTTAAATGACTACTGTANGCGATTGTGTCGATTTACGGGC
TCGATTCTCGGAAAAAAAAATCATTTTTCAAATTTTGACAGCGATATTCAATTTTTCTTCGTTTTTTCGT
ATNTTCTCAGTCATTTTTGTGCTTATTTTTAATATTTTATTCATTAATAAATTNAATTTAATTGAAAAAC
GTCCAGACGTATTTTTACATTTCCCGTCTATTTCCGTAATAGGCGGTTAATAACGTAGAAATACGTCTGT
ATGAGTTTACTCATCAAAATGACACGAATATTGGACGTTTTTAAATCAAATTAATTTATTAATAGGTAAA
ATATTAAAAAATAAACACAAAAATGACAAAGGAATAGGAAAACACGAAGAGAAATTGAGTATCGCTGTNC
AAAATTCGAAAAACGTGGATTTTTCCAAGAATCGAGCCCGTAAATCGACACATTCGCTACAGTAGTCATT
TAAGGATTATTGTAGTTTTCGCTACGAGATACTTTGCGCGCCAAAAACGTGGTGAAATACGCATTCTCAG
AATTTTATGTTCCCGTAATACCACAATGACCGAATATCATAATAAAAAAATTCAAAAACAATTTCTAGAT
TTTATATGATTTTCTGAAAATTGAAAAAATCTCAGTTTTCACCTAATTATATTTGAACTACAGCCAATTG
AACTCGTTCGTTGGAGCGCGCTTGCATTATTTTCATTAATTAATTTTATTAATCCTCATTATTTCACTGA
TTTTCTTCATTTTTGAGGTTTTTTTTATCGGGAAATGAAAGAAATATACAAGAAAAATGCAAAATGTTTA
TTAAAAACTGAAATTAGTATTTCTCGGAGTTTTAGGCATTTTCAGTTACTTTTTAATAAAGATTTTGCAT
TTTTCTTGTATATTTCTTTCATTTTCCGATTAAAAAACCCCAAAAATGAAGAAAATCAGTGAAATAATGA
AAATTAATTCAAATAACTAATGAAAATAATGCAAGCGCGCTCCAACCAACGAGTTCAATTGGCGGTAATT
CAAATATAATTAGGTGAAAACTGAGATTTTTTCAATTTTCAAAAAATCATATAACATCTAGACAATTTTT
TTGAATTTTTTTATCATGATATTCGGTCATTGTGTCCCCATAGGCATGTTTTAAAGCAATTTCCACCTTT
AAATAAAATCGAGAAAAAATGGCGTCAAAAGACATATGTAAAAGCTGTTTCTCTTTGTATATTCACACAG
AATATAGCCCGATTTTGGAGGTGAAAAACCGGTTTTTTTGTATTCTTTACGCCACATAAAGTGATATGGA
AGAGAAAATCGACATATTTATGTACTTGGAGTACGAGTACATTGGAGAAAAAGGGTGAACTACTGGAAAA
TCTGGGAAATTTCAGAAAAAAATTCCGAAAAATCTTTTTTGCTGAAAAAAAAATTTGTTCGAAATTTGGG
AAATACTGGAAAATTTTCATCAAAATTAAAGCGATTTTTAACGTTTTTGCTTGGGAGATACTATTTGTAA
TTTTAATGTTTGGTGAGGACAACAGAAATGACCTTCAGCGTACGGAAAACGATTAAAAGACACATTTGAA
TCGAAAATAGCGTGAAAAACATGAAAATATCGGAAAAATAGCTTTAAAATTGGATTTGAAAGCAAAAAAT
GTATCAAAAATCGAGAAAAATGCTTGAAAAAGTTGAAAAACTCAAACAAAAAATCAAAAAAGGTTTTTTT
AAAAATCTGTGAGTATCGCAACGAAAGCACAACTTGAGGCATGCGCCTTTAAACCAACCGTAACCAAATT
CGGAGGCAAAAAAAGATTTCTCGCTGTTTTTTCAGTTTTAAAATCACTTTTCACGTTTCTTTTCGCAGTA
ATTCGTTTGCAAAACATCTGAAAAAATTTTATTTTATAAGAAATTATATAAAAATCGCTATAAATTGAGT
TTTTGCCCCCAAATTCAGCACGGAGCACTTCTCAATTAAATATAATTTTATTTTTTAACATTGAAAGCTT
TCATAAAATTGAGCTTTGTTTGTAAATAATCAGTGAAAAAACACAGAAATCTTCAAAAAATAAAGAAAAA
GTTTTTAAAAATCTGTGAGTCCCGCAACGAAAATAAAACTTTAGGCATGCGCCTTTAAACCAACCGTAAC
CAAATTCGGCGGCAAAAATGGATTTCTCGCCGTTTTTTCAGTTTTACAATCACTTTTTAGGTTTCTTTTT
GCAGTATTTCGTTTCCCAAACAATTAAAAATCAAATTTTCTTTTCCAGACGCGTGGATCCTAATTTTGCC
GTATTTTCCATATTTTGTTTTGTATATTTATCCACTCACCCCCTCTCTTTGTCCTGTGAATGAACTTGTG
CCAAAAAAGCCAAAAATAATTTACTTTTTTTAAAGACATATTAAAACTTGAAAACTTGGAACAATACGGT
GCGAAAGCGAAACAGAGACAGAAAAATGAACAAAGAGATCCGTGAAAAGTGAACGATGATTTAGGCTTCT
TGTTGGGCGGCGTGGATGAGAGTGATGTTGTCTCCTTTGAGAAGAATTCTGCCGATCTTGTTGCGTCCCT
TCGTCTTCATGTTCACCTCCTCGGCTTCGTCGAACACGACATTCATGAACTCGTCGAATCCGATGATGTA
GCCCTCGAGACGGTGGGTGACATCCTCGTACAACCAGATTTGGACCCGAGTGCGGTTTTGGAGATATCTG
AAATTTGGGAAATTGTTTTCTACTGATTAGTGAAAAAATATTACCTGAAGATGAGGTTCACAGGCTGAAC
CATCACTTTGTTGAGCTTTCTCGTCGACATTTTTGCGGGATGATCTGTAAAAATCAATATATTTTTTGAA
AGACACAAATTTTTAAGATAAATATCAAGAAAACTCGATTTTAGCAGCTATTTAAGCTCAAAAACTACAA
TTTATGGCTTTAAAACATAATTTTTCACATTTTACATAAATTTCAACGAAAAAAAATGCCAAAAAACTTC
AAATTTGAGCAGAAATCGGCTATTTTCTCGACAAAAATAATTTCGAAAATTCGTTCAAAAAAGATGAGTA
CGCAAGCACCGTGACGCACAGTTGCGGACTTTGTAAACCGTACCCCTGCATAAAAAGGCGGAATTTTGAA
TTTAATAAAATGCAGTTTAGAACAAAGAAAAGCACGGAGAGAATTGTGATAACTAATTATTTGTATTTAA
TTTTAAATACTACATAAAACTGAAGATTGGAACGAGTTAAAGCTGGTATTTGCGGTTTATAGCCCCAAAA
GTTAAGGCTTGTTAGGCAATTATCGATAAAAACAACGAGAAATTCGTGAAATCGGCAAAAATTTATAGAA
AACGTTTGAATTAAATTAAATTTACGCTTTTGCCGCCAACACCTATCGAGACCCTAGTTATAGGGGCGGA
GCGTCATGGGAGCGCGCTTGCAACTCGATTTCAAAAAGTTTCGCTGTTTGTACAACATTCTCAGTTGTTC
TTAATCAGTTAAATAAGTTTCAAAATTTTNNCAAAATCATAAAACACAGTTAATGCTAAATTAAAGTCTA
AAAANATCAGGTGATAAGGGGTTTGGACGACCAAAAAGCGACCTTCGCTCGAAAATTGATAAACTAACTA
CACTTTTTCCGGAAAAATGATGGAAAAATCCTGATTTTCTTCGTTGAATCAATTTTTGTTTCATTTTTAA
CACTTTCACATGANNAATATTTCAGTTAAAATGCTCAAGCTAATTGGGTTTCTTATAATTTTGGGTCTCG
CAACGGCCGACAAGTGCTCAGATTGTTTGGCTCAGGGGAAACAGTGAGTTGGAAGCTTACAATTCTGAGA
ATTCGTATTGCGCAGCTTATTTGACGCGCAAAATATGAAATATCACGTAGCGAAAACTACAGTAATTCTT
TAAATAAGACTACTGTAGTGCCTATGTCGATTTACTGCCTCAACTTTCTTAATCAAGCTCGTAAATCGAC
ACCAGCTCTACAGTAGTCATAGTTTTCGCTACGAGATATTTTGCGCGTCAAATATGGTGTGCAATACGCA
TTTTCAGAATTTTATGTTCTCGTAATATACCTTTTTTCAGCTGGTGTGTTACTGTAAATGCATGTGGATT
TACGCCATGTGTCACTACAATTACAGTGAGTTTTTTTGAAGAAAAAAAAATTACCCATTTGATCGCCAAT
TCCATTTTTCAAAAATCAATAAAAAAAAAAAATTTCGGCGATCAGAAACGTTACAGAAAGCCCTAAACTG
CCCGGAACTACCAGATAAAGCCCACGCTTACGATGATTCATTTATGAGGAATAAGGTATTGATCACACAT
TCTGCTGCCTACAATATGGACCCACAAAAGTGTTTTACGTAGGTTCACCTTCTAGATAAACCTTAAAAAT
CGATACTTTCAGTAGTAAAATGCCTTCGATGAAAGTTTCCAAAACAGTTAATGTCAATTGTGATAGATAT
GGGCCAAGTGAGTTGTTTTATTAGCCCACGGATTTCTGGCTTCCCTCATAAATTGAAAAGGAAGAGATTG
CCGAACTAGACCATTTTGGCTCGGCGCGTTGCGTGTCACGTCGCGGCTCGATTGTAAAACTAAATGTATT
GGTCCGTGTGGAGTACACGACTTTCCCTTTCCGGCAGGCGATTGTCAATGGAGCGCGAAAAATTCAATGA
GGAAGGCCAGAACCCCGTGTCTGTAGTTTTCTCAAAAAGTGGCAAAAACTCAATAATTGCCAATTTTTGA
CTGCCAATAAAAATTTCACTAAATTTATTAAATTTATTTTAAGTTTTATTGAAATTTTTTTAAAATTTCC
CCACTGGCGCTAAAAAATCCAATTTTCAGAAGCAATGTGCTTCAGCTTCACGGCCATAGATACTGTCCAA
AAAGTGATTGCAATGACGTTTAGAGGGACAGAAGGAGCAGCTCAATTGTCTGAAGAAATTTTGGATTTCT
TCCAGTAAGTTCGGGAAATGGCAATTTAAAGTTTAATTGGATTTTTGTATTTTTTCTTCTCACGACTACA
GTTTTGCACATTTTTATGTTATAAAAAACCAAAAAAAAATTTTTTTGCCTTTTTTCTCAGCTTACCACAA
AACAATTTCGACCAAAAATAAATTGAAAAAATTAAAAAATTTTTTGCACGGTTTTCGGACTCAAAAAAAG
CTGAATGTTCCTGGAACTATTTGTAAAATTCAAAATTCAAAATTTTCACGAATTCTCTAAAAGGTTCCAG
CAAATTCCACAACTTTCTTGAATTTTTCAAAAAAGTTCTTGAGCATTCAACAATTATTTTTGGAATTTTC
CAAAGGTTACAGGACGTTCCAATTTTTCAAAAAAATTTCTCGCAAAAAATGTTTTCTCAGAAAATTTGAA
TTTCCCTCCACATAAAAGATTGTTCTCAAAAAATTTGCAAACACACATTTTCAGCGGAAAAAAGGCGTTC
TTCGACTCTGGAAGTGTATTCGAATATGGTACCCAGCTTTTGTTCCCTTTAGTGAGGGTTAATTCCGAGC
TTGGCGTAATCATGGTCATAGCTGTTTCCTGTGTGAAATTGTTATCCGCTCACAATTCCACACAACATAG
GAGCCGGAAGCATAAAGTGTAAAGCCTGGGGTGCCTAATGAGTGAGGTAACTCACATTAATTGCGTTGCG
CTCACTGCCCGCTTTCCAGTCGGGAAACCTGTCGTGCCAGCTGCATTAATGAATCGGCCAACGCGCGGGG
AGAGGCGGTTTGCGTATTGGGCGCTCTTCCGCTTCCTCGCTCACTGACTCGCTGCGCTCGGTCGTTCGGC
TGCGGCGAGCGGTATCAGCTCACTCAAAGGCGGTAATACGGTTATCCACAGAATCAGGGGATAACGCAGG
AAAGAACATGTGAGCAAAAGGCCAGCAAAAGGCCAGGAACCGTAAAAAGGCCGCGTTGCTGGCGTTTTTC
CATAGGCTCGGCCCCCCTGACGAGCATCACAAAAATCGACGCTCAAGTCAGAGGTGGCGAAACCCGACAG
GACTATAAAGATACCAGGCGTTCCCCCCTGGAAGCTCCCTCGTGCGCTCTCCTGTTCCGACCCTGCCGCT
TACCGGATACCTGTCCGCCTTTCTCCCTTCGGGAAGCGTGGCGCTTTCTCAATGCTCACGCTGTAGGTAT
CTCAGTTCGGTGTAGGTCGTTCGCTCCAAGCTGGGCTGTGTGCACGAACCCCCCGTTCAGCCCGACCGCT
GCGCCTTATCCGGTAACTATCGTCTTGAGTCCAACCCGGTAAGACACGACTTATCGCCACTGGCAGCAGC
CACTGGTAACAGGATTAGCAGAGCGAGGTATGTAGGCGGTGCTACAGAGTTCTTGAAGTGGTGGCCTAAC
TACGGCTACACTAGAAGGACAGTATTTGGTATCTGCGCTCTGCTGAAGCCAGTTACCTTCGGAAAAAGAG
TTGGTAGCTCTTGATCCGGCAAACAAACCACCGCTGGTAGCGGTGGTTTTTTTGTTTGCAAGCAGCAGAT
TACGCGCAGAAAAAAAGGATCTCAAGAAGATCCTTTGATCTTTTCTACGGGGTCTGACGCTCAGTGGAAC
GAAAACTCACGTTAAGGGATTTTGGTCATGAGATTATCAAAAAGGATCTTCACCTAGATCCTTTTAAATT
AAAAATGAAGTTTTAAATCAATCTAAAGTATATATGAGTAAACTTGGTCTGACAGTTACCAATGCTTAAT
CAGTGAGGCACCTATCTCAGCGATCTGTCTATTTCGTTCATCCATAGTTGCCTGACTGCCCGTCGTGTAG
ATAACTACGATACGGGAGGGCTTACCATCTGGCCCCAGTGCTGCAATGATACCGCGAGACCCACGCTCAC
CGGCTCCAGATTTATCAGCAATAAACCAGCCAGCCGGAAGGGCCGAGCGCAGAAGTGGTCCTGCAACTTT
ATCCGCCTCCATCCAGTCTATTAATTGTTGCCGGGAAGCTAGAGTAAGTAGTTCGCCAGTTAATAGTTTG
CGCAACGTTGTTGCCATTGCTACAGGCATCGTGGTGTCACGCTCGTCGTTTGGTATGGCTTCATTCAGCT
CCGGTTCCCAACGATCAAGGCGAGTTACATGATCCCCCATGTTGTGAAAAAAAGCGGTTAGCTCCTTCGG
TCCTCCGATCGTTGTCAGAAGTAAGTTGGCCGCAGTGTTATCACTCATGCTTATGGCAGCACTGCATAAT
TCTCTTACTGTCATGCCATCCGTAAGATGCTTTTCTGTGACTGGTGAGTACTCAACCAAGTCATTCTGAG
AATAGTGTATGCGGCGACCGAGTTGCTCTTGCCCGGCGTCAATACGGGATAATACCGCGCCACATAGCAG
AACTTTAAAAGTGCTCATCATTGGAAAACGTTCTTCGGGGCGAAAACTCTCAAGGATCTTACCGCTGTTG
AGATCCAGTTCGATGTAACCCACTCGTGCACCCAACTGATCTTCAGCATCTTTTACTTTCACCAGCGTTT
CTGGGTGAGCAAAAACAGGAAGGCAAAATGCCGCAAAAAAGGGAATAAGGGCGACACGGAAATGTTGAAT
ACTCATACTCTTCCTTTTTCAATATTATTGAAGCATTTATCAGGGTTATTGTCTCATGAGCGGATACATA
TTTGAATGTATTTAGAAAAATAAACAAATAGGGGTTCCGCGCACATTTCCCCGAAAAGTGCCACCTG
Features (pLannotate 1.2.2; 19 found; start..end, strand, type, name):
      1..456     -  rep_origin     f1 ori (sequence partly withheld): f1 bacteriophage origin of replication; arrow indicates direction of (+) strand synthesis
    461..616     -  CDS            lacZα (fragment): LacZα fragment of β-galactosidase; lacZ fragment
    624..642     +  promoter       T7 promoter: promoter for bacteriophage T7 RNA polymerase
    651..692     -  misc_feature   MCS (fragment): pBluescript multiple cloning site
   2881..2940    +  CDS            unc-119 (fragment): UN119_CAEEL - Experimental evidence at protein level: Swiss-Prot protein existence level 1. Myristoyl-binding protein that acts as a cargo adapter: specifically binds the myristoyl moiety of a subset of N-terminally myristoylated proteins and is required for their localization. Plays a key role in ciliary membrane localization of proteins. Required for the establishment or function of the nervous system. From Caenorhabditis elegans.
   3994..4185    +  CDS            unc-119 (fragment): UN119_CAEEL - Experimental evidence at protein level: Swiss-Prot protein existence level 1. Myristoyl-binding protein that acts as a cargo adapter: specifically binds the myristoyl moiety of a subset of N-terminally myristoylated proteins and is required for their localization. Plays a key role in ciliary membrane localization of proteins. Required for the establishment or function of the nervous system. From Caenorhabditis elegans.
   4190..4570    +  CDS            unc-119 (fragment): UN119_CAEEL - Experimental evidence at protein level: Swiss-Prot protein existence level 1. Myristoyl-binding protein that acts as a cargo adapter: specifically binds the myristoyl moiety of a subset of N-terminally myristoylated proteins and is required for their localization. Plays a key role in ciliary membrane localization of proteins. Required for the establishment or function of the nervous system. From Caenorhabditis elegans.
   5061..5162    +  CDS            unc-119 (fragment): UN119_CAEEL - Experimental evidence at protein level: Swiss-Prot protein existence level 1. Myristoyl-binding protein that acts as a cargo adapter: specifically binds the myristoyl moiety of a subset of N-terminally myristoylated proteins and is required for their localization. Plays a key role in ciliary membrane localization of proteins. Required for the establishment or function of the nervous system. From Caenorhabditis elegans.
   6394..6418    -  misc_feature   MCS (fragment): pBluescript multiple cloning site
  10125..10328   -  CDS            SNRPE (fragment): RUXE_HUMAN - Experimental evidence at protein level: Swiss-Prot protein existence level 1. Plays role in pre-mRNA splicing as core component of the SMN- Sm complex that mediates spliceosomal snRNP assembly and as component of the spliceosomal U1, U2, U4 and U5 small nuclear ribonucleoproteins (snRNPs), the building blocks of the spliceosome (PubMed:11991638, PubMed:18984161, PubMed:23246290, PubMed:19325628, PubMed:23333303, PubMed:25555158, PubMed:26912367, PubMed:28502770, PubMed:28781166, PubMed:28076346). Component of both the pre-catalytic spliceosome B complex and activated spliceosome C
  10370..10426   -  CDS            snr-6 (fragment): RUXE_CAEEL - Protein inferred from homology: Swiss-Prot protein existence level 3. Associated with the spliceosome snRNP U1, U2, U4/U6 and U5. From Caenorhabditis elegans.
  13102..13120   -  promoter       T3 promoter: promoter for bacteriophage T3 RNA polymerase
  13163..13185   -  protein_bind   lac operator (fragment): The lac repressor binds to the lac operator to inhibit transcription in E. coli. This inhibition can be relieved by adding lactose or isopropyl-β-D-thiogalactopyranoside (IPTG). lac repressor encoded by lacI
  13189..13219   -  promoter       lac promoter: promoter for the E. coli lac operon
  13234..13255   -  protein_bind   CAP binding site: CAP binding activates transcription in the presence of cAMP. E. coli catabolite activator protein
  13268..13360   -  CDS            lacI (fragment): lac repressor; lacI; The lac repressor binds to the lac operator to inhibit transcription in E. coli. This inhibition can be relieved by adding lactose or isopropyl-β-D-thiogalactopyranoside (IPTG).
  13543..14131   -  rep_origin     ori: high-copy-number ColE1/pMB1/pBR322/pUC origin of replication
  14302..15162   -  CDS            AmpR: β-lactamase; bla; confers resistance to ampicillin, carbenicillin, and related antibiotics
  15163..15267   -  promoter       AmpR promoter: bla
