[The description below was written by a language model from this plasmid's Addgene catalogue record and pLannotate feature annotations shown in this document.]
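Description:
pPK605 is a 15.3 kb C. elegans expression vector designed for placing a gene of interest under germline regulatory control. The record gives no named backbone. The annotated features (f1 origin, lacZα fragment, flanking T7 and T3 promoters, pBluescript polylinker remnants, lac promoter/operator) nonetheless indicate a pBluescript-type phagemid framework. It is propagated in E. coli through a high-copy ColE1/pUC-type origin and selected with ampicillin via the β-lactamase gene and its own promoter. The f1 origin would in principle permit single-stranded DNA production.

The plasmid carries two worm-derived inserts. The first is a genomic unc-119 rescuing fragment made up of the unc-119 promoter, coding region and 3'UTR. The annotation detects the coding region as several separate pieces, consistent with exons interrupted by introns. This cassette serves as a transformation marker: it restores normal movement to unc-119 mutant animals, so transgenic worms can be recognised by phenotypic rescue.

The second insert is an empty expression cassette consisting of the pie-1 promoter, a unique MluI/BamHI cloning site and the pie-1 3'UTR, derived from the earlier plasmid pID3.01B. The pie-1 regulatory sequences are commonly used to drive and maintain transgene expression in the C. elegans germline and early embryo. A coding sequence inserted at the cloning site would therefore be expressed in that context. Fragments matching the snRNP gene snr-6 are annotated within this region and probably reflect neighbouring genomic sequence carried along with the pie-1 flanks, though the record does not comment on them. The record does not specify a delivery method or any tag or reporter.
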