Addgene plasmid #38148: pPK605
Depositing lab: Patricia Kuwabara. Depositing organization: University of Bristol.
Backbone
  Vector backbone: n/a
  Total vector size (bp): 15293
  Vector type: Worm Expression
Growth in bacteria
  Bacterial resistance: Ampicillin, 100 μg/mL
  Growth temperature: 37°C
  Growth strain: DH5alpha
  Copy number: Unknown
Gene/Insert 1
  Gene/Insert name: unc-119 rescuing fragment (unc-119 promoter, unc-119 and unc-119 3'UTR) (alt name: unc-119)
  Species: C. elegans (nematode)
  Entrez Gene: unc-119 (a.k.a. CELE_M142.1)
  Promoter: unc-119
  Cloning method: Restriction Enzyme; 5′ cloning site unknown (unknown if destroyed); 3′ cloning site unknown (unknown if destroyed)
  Sequencing primers: 5′ M13pUC-fwd
Gene/Insert 2
  Gene/Insert name: pie-1 promoter - unique MluI/BamHI cloning site - pie-1 3'UTR
  Species: C. elegans (nematode)
  Promoter: pie-1 promoter
  Cloning method: Restriction Enzyme; 5′ cloning site unknown (unknown if destroyed); 3′ cloning site unknown (unknown if destroyed)
  Sequencing primers: 5′ n/a; 3′ M13pUC-rev
Resource information
  A portion of this plasmid was derived from a plasmid made by: Insert was derived from pID3.01B (Geraldine Seydoux - Addgene plasmid 22720)
Terms and licenses: Academic/Nonprofit Terms; Industry Terms: Not Available to Industry
Depositor comments: Plasmid pPK605 contains two inserts: (1) unc-119 promoter, unc-119 and unc-119 3'UTR cassette and (2) pie-1 promoter, MluI/BamHI cloning site and pie-1 3'UTR Please see plasmid map link above for more details
How to cite: pPK605 was a gift from Patricia Kuwabara (Addgene plasmid # 38148 ; http://n2t.net/addgene:38148 ; RRID:Addgene_38148)
