>Addgene plasmid #38148 | pPK605 | addgene partial sequence | sequence record 50535 | T7 5'-TAATACGACTCACTATAGGG-3'
GGTATCGATAAGCTTCAGTAAAAGAAGTAGAATTTTATAGTTTTTTTTCTGTTTGAAAAATTCTCCCCAT
CAATGTTCTTTCAAATAAATACATCACTAATGCAAAGTATTCTATAACCTCATATCTAAATTCTTCAAAA
TCTTAACATATCTTATCATTGCTTTAAGTCAAACGTAACATTAAAAAAAATGTTTTGGAAAATGTGTCAA
GTCTCTCAAAATTCAGTTTTTTAAACCACTCCTATAGTCCTATAGTCCTATAGTTACCCATGAAATCCTT
ATATATTACTGTAAAATGTTTCAAAAACCATTGGCAAATTGCCAGAACTGAAAATTTCCGGCAAATTGGG
GAACCGGCAAATTGCCAATTTGCTGAATTTGCCGGAAAAACGGTAATTGCCGAAAGTTTTTGACACGAAA
ATGGCAAATTGTGGTTTTAAAATTTTTTTTTTTGGAAATTTCAGAATTTCAATTTTAATCGGCAAAACTG
TAGGCATCCTAAGAATGTTCCTACATCTATTTTGAAAAGTAAGCGAATTCTATGAAAATGTCTAAAGAAA
ATGGGGAAACAATTTCAAAAAGGCACAGTTTCAAGTGTTTCCGAATTATACTAAATCCCTCTAAAAACTT
CCGGCAAATTGATATCCGTAAAAGAGCAAATCCGCATTTTTGCCGAAAATTAAAATTTCCGACAAATCGG
CAAACCGGCAATTTGGCGAAATTTGCCGGAAGGCAATTGCCGCCCACCCCTGTTCCAGAGGTTCAAACTG
GTAGCAAA
