>Addgene plasmid #38148 | pPK605 | addgene partial sequence | sequence record 50622 | wPIE-1-F 5'-AGCACGGAGCACTTCTCAAT-3'
TGCCGTATTTTCCATATTTTGTTTTGTATATTTATCCACTCACCCCCTCTCTTTGTCCTGTGAATGAACT
TGTGCCAAAAAAGCCAAAAATAATTTACTTTTTTTAAAGACATATTAAAACTTGAAAACTTGGAACAATA
CGGTGCGAAAGCGAAACAGAGACAGAAAAATGAACAAAGAGATCCGTGAAAAGTGAACGATGATTTAGGC
TTCTTGTTGGGCGGCGTGGATGAGAGTGATGTTGTCTCCTTTGAGAAGAATTCTGCCGATCTTGTTGCGT
CCCTTCGTCTTCATGTTCACCTCCTCGGCTTCGTCGAACACGACATTCATGAACTCGTCGAATCCGATGA
TGTAGCCCTCGAGACGGTGGGTGACATCCTCGTACAACCAGATTTGGACCCGAGTGCGGTTTTGGAGATA
TCTGAAATTTGGGAAATTGTTTTCTACTGATTAGTGAAAAAATATTACCTGAAGATGAGGTTCACAGGCT
GAACCATCACTTTGTTGAGCTTTCTCGTCGACATTTTT
