>Addgene plasmid #38148 | pPK605 | addgene partial sequence | sequence record 51298 | wPIE-1-F 5'-AGCACGGAGCACTTCTCAAT-3'
AAGCTTTCATAAAATTGAGCTTTGTTTGTAAATAATCAGTGAAAAAACACAGAAATCTTCAAAAAATAAA
GAAAAAGTTTTTAAAAATCTGTGAGTCCCGCAACGAAAATAAAACTTTAGGCATGCGCCTTTAAACCAAC
CGTAACCAAATTCGGCGGCAAAAATGGATTTCTCGCCGTTTTTTCAGTTTTACAATCACTTTTTAGGTTT
CTTTTTGCAGTATTTCGTTTCCCAAACAATTAAAAATCAAATTTTCTTTTCCAGACGCGTGGATCCTAAT
TTTGCCGTATTTTCCATATTTTGTTTTGTATATTTATCCACTCACCCCCTCTCTTTGTCCTGTGAATGAA
CTTGTGCCAAAAAAGCCAAAAATAATTTACTTTTTTTAAAGACATATTAAAACTTGAAAACTTGGAACAA
TACGGTGCGAAAGCGAAACAGAGACAGAAAAATGAACAAAGAGATCCGTGAAAAGTGAACGATGATTTAG
GCTTCTTGTTGGGCGGCGTGGATGAGAGTGATGTTGTCTCCTTTGAGAAGAATTCTGCCGATCTTGTTGC
GTCCCTTCGTCTTCATGTTCACCTCCTCGGCTTCGTCGAACACGACATTCATGAACTCGTCGAATCCGAT
GATGTAGCCCTCGAGACGGTGGGTGACATCCTCGTACAACCAGATTTGGACCCGAG
